Addgene plasmid #36389: pSMP-EZH2_3
Depositing lab: George Daley. Depositing organization: Boston Children's Hospital. Publication: Chromatin-modifying enzymes as modulators of reprogramming. Onder TT, Kara N, Cherry A, Sinha AU, Zhu N, Bernt KM, Cahan P, Marcarci BO, Unternaehrer J, Gupta PB, Lander ES, Armstrong SA, Daley GQ. Nature. 2012 Mar 4;483(7391):598-602. doi: 10.1038/nature10953. PubMed 22388813.
Backbone
  Vector backbone: pSMP
  Backbone manufacturer: Steve Elledge
  Backbone size w/o insert (bp): 6699
  Vector type: Mammalian Expression, Retroviral, RNAi
  Selectable markers: Puromycin
Growth in bacteria
  Bacterial resistance: Ampicillin, 100 μg/mL
  Growth temperature: 30°C
  Growth strain: Stbl3
  Copy number: High Copy
Gene/Insert
  Gene/Insert name: EZH2
  gRNA/shRNA sequence: GAAAGAACGGAAATCTTAA
  Species: H. sapiens (human)
  Entrez Gene: EZH2 (a.k.a. ENX-1, ENX1, EZH2b, KMT6, KMT6A, WVS, WVS2)
  Cloning method: Restriction Enzyme; 5′ cloning site XhoI (not destroyed); 3′ cloning site EcoRI (not destroyed)
  Sequencing primers: 5′ pSMP-F
Terms and licenses: Academic/Nonprofit Terms; Industry Terms: Not Available to Industry
How to cite: pSMP-EZH2_3 was a gift from George Daley (Addgene plasmid # 36389 ; http://n2t.net/addgene:36389 ; RRID:Addgene_36389)
