[The description below was written by a language model from this plasmid's Addgene catalogue record.]
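Description:
pSMP-EZH2_3 is a retroviral RNA interference plasmid built on the pSMP backbone (about 6.7 kb without insert) and designed to knock down human EZH2 in mammalian cells. It is catalogued as a mammalian expression, retroviral and RNAi vector. In bacteria it is maintained as a high-copy plasmid under ampicillin selection. The recorded use of a recombination-deficient host strain is typical for retroviral plasmids, whose repeated terminal sequences can be unstable. After viral delivery, transduced mammalian cells are selected with puromycin.

The payload is a short hairpin RNA directed against EZH2, the gene for the histone methyltransferase also known as KMT6 or ENX-1. The hairpin cassette was inserted by restriction cloning between XhoI and EcoRI sites, both of which remain intact, so it can be excised or exchanged. The "_3" in the name suggests that this is one of several independent hairpins against the same gene, although the record does not say so explicitly. The record also does not state which promoter drives the hairpin or the puromycin marker. No feature table is provided, so the LTRs, packaging signal, origin of replication and any microRNA-type context around the hairpin cannot be confirmed here.

The associated publication concerns chromatin-modifying enzymes as modulators of reprogramming. This fits use of the construct for stable, retrovirus-mediated depletion of EZH2 to test how loss of this chromatin regulator affects cellular reprogramming. It is also suited to loss-of-function studies of EZH2 in human cells more generally.
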