>Addgene plasmid #36389 | pSMP-EZH2_3 | depositor partial sequence | sequence record 45547 | hairpin
TGCTGTTGACAGTGAGCGCGGAAAGAACGGAAATCTTAAATAGTGAAGCCACAGATGTATTTAAGATTTC
CGTTCTTTCCATGCCTACTGCCTCGGA
