>Addgene plasmid #36389 | pSMP-EZH2_3 | addgene partial sequence | sequence record 46639 | pSMP-F (5' TACATCGTGACCTGGGAAG 3')
AGCCCTTTGTCACCCTAAGCCTCCGCCTCCTCTTCCTCCATCCGCCCCGTCTCTCCCCCTTGAACCTCCT
CGTTCGACCCCGCCTCGATCCTCCCTTTATCCAGCCCTCACTCCTTCTCTAGGCGCCGGAATTAGATCTC
TCGAGAAGGTATATTGCTGTTGACAGTGAGCGCGGAAAGAACGGAAATCTTAAATAGTGAAGCCACAGAT
GTATTTAAGATTTCCGTTCTTTCCATGCCTACTGCCTCGGAATTCAAGGGGCTACTTTAGGAGCAATTAT
CTTGTTTACTAAAACTGAATACCTTGCTATCTCTTTGATACATTTTTACAAAGCTGAATTAAAATGGTAT
AAATTAAATCACTTTTTTCAATTGGAAGACTAATGCGGCCGGCCATTTTGTTTGCGTTGGATGTTAGTGG
AGGCTGTGGGGATTGGGGGCTTTTCTTGTTGGGTGGGCCCTATAGTGAGTCGTATTACCTAGGACGCGTT
CTACCGGGTAGGGGAGGCGCTTTTCCCAAGGCAGTCTGGAGCATGCGCTTTAGCAGCCCCGCTGGGCACT
TGGCGCTACACAAGTGGCCTCTGGCCTCGCACACATTCCACATCCACCGGTAGGCGCCAACCGGCTCCGT
TCTTTGGTGGCCCCTTCGCGCCACCTTCTACTCCTCCCCTAGTCAGGAAGTTCCCCCCCGCCCCGCAGCT
CGCGTCGTGCAGGACGTGACAAATGGAAGTAGCACGTCTCACTAGTCTCGTGCAGATGGACAGCACCGCT
GAGCAATGG
